Addgene plasmid #62767: mEmerlad-MCPB2-C-18
Purpose: Localization: Actin Capping Protein , C1 Cloning Vector, Excitation:487, Emission:509
Depositing lab: Michael Davidson. Depositing organization: Florida State University, Tallahassee.
Backbone
  Vector backbone: C1 Cloning Vector
  Vector type: Mammalian Expression
  Selectable markers: Neomycin (select with G418)
Growth in bacteria
  Bacterial resistance: Kanamycin, 50 μg/mL
  Growth temperature: 37°C
  Growth strain: DH5alpha
  Copy number: High Copy
Gene/Insert
  Gene/Insert name: MCPB2 (alt name: Mouse capping protein beta 2)
  Species: M. musculus (mouse)
  Mutation: none
  Promoter: CMV
  Tag / fusion protein: mEmerald (N terminal on backbone)
  Cloning method: Unknown
  Sequencing primers: 5′ CMV-F; 3′ SV40pA-R
Terms and licenses: Academic/Nonprofit Terms; Industry Terms
How to cite: mEmerlad-MCPB2-C-18 was a gift from Michael Davidson (Addgene plasmid # 62767 ; http://n2t.net/addgene:62767 ; RRID:Addgene_62767)
