[The description below was written by a language model from this plasmid's Addgene catalogue record and pLannotate feature annotations shown in this document.]
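Description:
mEmerlad-MCPB2-C-18 (the name as recorded; the tag is mEmerald) is a 5,572-nt mammalian expression plasmid built on a C1-type fluorescent protein cloning vector. It is designed to express mouse capping protein beta 2 as a green fluorescent fusion. The human cytomegalovirus immediate-early enhancer and promoter drive a single open reading frame. In this frame mEmerald, a monomeric, rapidly maturing Aequorea victoria GFP derivative with excitation at 487 nm and emission at 509 nm, sits at the N terminus. It is joined through a short stretch that includes remnant multiple-cloning-site sequence to the capping protein beta coding sequence, and the "18" in the name probably denotes the linker length, though the record does not say so. The automated annotation matches the insert to the rat Capzb protein entry, which most likely reflects high conservation between rodent orthologues, since the catalogue lists the insert as mouse with no mutations. An SV40 polyadenylation signal terminates the transcript.

The backbone carries a high-copy ColE1/pUC-type origin for propagation in E. coli and an f1 origin for single-stranded DNA production. A single Tn5 aminoglycoside phosphotransferase gene serves both hosts. A bacterial bla-type promoter expresses it for kanamycin selection in E. coli, while the SV40 enhancer/early promoter with an HSV TK poly(A) signal expresses it for G418 selection of stably transfected mammalian cells. The small ble, large T antigen and bGH poly(A) fragments in the table appear to be backbone remnants, not functional elements.

The capping protein binds the barbed ends of actin filaments and blocks subunit exchange. The construct therefore serves as a localization marker for visualizing actin capping protein and associated cytoskeletal structures by fluorescence microscopy in transfected cells.
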