Features (pLannotate 1.2.2; 16 found; start..end, strand, type, name):
     85..388     +  enhancer       CMV enhancer: human cytomegalovirus immediate early enhancer
    389..592     +  promoter       CMV promoter: human cytomegalovirus (CMV) immediate early promoter
    637..1353    +  CDS            mEmerald: mEmerald is a basic (constitutively fluorescent) green fluorescent protein published in 1998, derived from Aequorea victoria. It is reported to be a very rapidly-maturing monomer with moderate acid sensitivity.
   1354..1372    +  misc_feature   MCS (fragment): multiple cloning site
   1408..2220    +  CDS            Capzb (sequence withheld): CAPZB_RAT - Experimental evidence at protein level: Swiss-Prot protein existence level 1. F-actin-capping proteins bind in a Ca(2+)-independent manner to the fast growing ends of actin filaments (barbed end) thereby blocking the exchange of subunits at these ends. Unlike other capping proteins (such as gelsolin and severin), these proteins do not sever actin filaments. Plays a role in the regulation of cell morphology and cytoskeletal organization (By similarity). From Rattus norvegicus (Rat).
   2224..2260    +  misc_feature   MCS (fragment): multiple cloning site
   2277..2361    +  CDS            large T antigen (fragment): large T antigen from SV40 (simian virus 40)
   2384..2505    +  polyA_signal   SV40 poly(A) signal: SV40 polyadenylation signal
   2539..2967    -  rep_origin     f1 ori (sequence partly withheld): f1 bacteriophage origin of replication; arrow indicates direction of (+) strand synthesis
   2994..3098    +  promoter       AmpR promoter: bla
   3100..3457    +  promoter       SV40 promoter: SV40 enhancer and early promoter
   3492..4286    +  CDS            NeoR/KanR: aminoglycoside phosphotransferase from Tn5; aph(3')-II (or nptII); confers resistance to neomycin, kanamycin, and G418 (Geneticin®)
   4307..4459    +  CDS            ble (fragment): BLE_KLEPN - Experimental evidence at protein level: Swiss-Prot protein existence level 1. Binding protein with a strong affinity to the bleomycin family of antibiotics. Binds to CL990; an antimitotic-antibiotic compound. From Klebsiella pneumoniae.
   4518..4565    +  polyA_signal   HSV TK poly(A) signal: herpes simplex virus thymidine kinase polyadenylation signal (Cole and Stacy, 1985)
   4656..4672    -  polyA_signal   bGH poly(A) signal (fragment): bovine growth hormone polyadenylation signal
   4894..5482    +  rep_origin     ori: high-copy-number ColE1/pMB1/pBR322/pUC origin of replication
>Addgene plasmid #62767 | mEmerlad-MCPB2-C-18 | addgene full sequence | sequence record 235388 | Addgene NGS Result
GATAACCGTATTACCGCCATGCATTAGTTATTAATAGTAATCAATTACGGGGTCATTAGTTCATAGCCCA
TATATGGAGTTCCGCGTTACATAACTTACGGTAAATGGCCCGCCTGGCTGACCGCCCAACGACCCCCGCC
CATTGACGTCAATAATGACGTATGTTCCCATAGTAACGCCAATAGGGACTTTCCATTGACGTCAATGGGT
GGAGTATTTACGGTAAACTGCCCACTTGGCAGTACATCAAGTGTATCATATGCCAAGTACGCCCCCTATT
GACGTCAATGACGGTAAATGGCCCGCCTGGCATTATGCCCAGTACATGACCTTATGGGACTTTCCTACTT
GGCAGTACATCTACGTATTAGTCATCGCTATTACCATGGTGATGCGGTTTTGGCAGTACATCAATGGGCG
TGGATAGCGGTTTGACTCACGGGGATTTCCAAGTCTCCACCCCATTGACGTCAATGGGAGTTTGTTTTGG
CACCAAAATCAACGGGACTTTCCAAAATGTCGTAACAACTCCGCCCCATTGACGCAAATGGGCGGTAGGC
GTGTACGGTGGGAGGTCTATATAAGCAGAGCTGGTTTAGTGAACCGTCAGATCCGCTAGCGCTACCGGTC
GCCACCATGGTGAGCAAGGGCGAGGAGCTGTTCACCGGGGTGGTGCCCATCCTGGTCGAGCTGGACGGCG
ACGTAAACGGCCACAAGTTCAGCGTGTCCGGCGAGGGCGAGGGCGATGCCACCTACGGCAAGCTGACCCT
GAAGTTCATCTGCACCACCGGCAAGCTGCCCGTGCCCTGGCCCACCCTCGTGACCACCTTGACCTACGGC
GTGCAGTGCTTCGCCCGCTACCCCGACCACATGAAGCAGCACGACTTCTTCAAGTCCGCCATGCCCGAAG
GCTACGTCCAGGAGCGCACCATCTTCTTCAAGGACGACGGCAACTACAAGACCCGCGCCGAGGTGAAGTT
CGAGGGCGACACCCTGGTGAACCGCATCGAGCTGAAGGGCATCGACTTCAAGGAGGACGGCAACATCCTG
GGGCACAAGCTGGAGTACAACTACAACAGCCACAAGGTCTATATCACCGCCGACAAGCAGAAGAACGGCA
TCAAGGTGAACTTCAAGACCCGCCACAACATCGAGGACGGCAGCGTGCAGCTCGCCGACCACTACCAGCA
GAACACCCCCATCGGCGACGGCCCCGTGCTGCTGCCCGACAACCACTACCTGAGCACCCAGTCCAAGCTG
AGCAAAGACCCCAACGAGAAGCGCGATCACATGGTCCTGCTGGAGTTCGTGACCGCCGCCGGGATCACTC
TCGGCATGGACGAGCTGTACAAGTCCGGACTCAGATCTCGAGAGTCCAGTGGATATTCGTCTCGGTCGGG
TGGAAGC
[813 nt withheld, positions 1408-2220]
TGAGAATTCTGCAGTCGACGGTACCGCGGGCCCGGGATCCACCGGATCTAGATAACTGATCATAATCAGC
CATACCACATTTGTAGAGGTTTTACTTGCTTTAAAAAACCTCCCACACCTCCCCCTGAACCTGAAACATA
AAATGAATGCAATTGTTGTTGTTAACTTGTTTATTGCAGCTTATAATGGTTACAAATAAAGCAATAGCAT
CACAAATTTCACAAATAAAGCATTTTTTTCACTGCATTCTAGTTGTGGTTTGTCCAAACTCATCAATGTA
TCTTAACGCGTAAATTGTAAGCGTTAATATTTTGTTAAAATTCGCGTTAAATTTTTGTTAAATCAGCTCA
TTTTTTAACCAATAGGCCGAAATCGGCAAAATCCCTTATAAATCAAAAGAATAGACCGAGATAGGGT
[37 nt withheld, positions 2638-2674]
AAAGAACGTGGACTCCAACGTCAAAGG
[49 nt withheld, positions 2702-2750]
T
[91 nt withheld, positions 2752-2842]
G
[124 nt withheld, positions 2844-2967]
CAGGTGGCACTTTTCGGGGAAATGTGCGCGGAACCCCTATTTGTTTATTTTTCTAAATACATTCAAATAT
GTATCCGCTCATGAGACAATAACCCTGATAAATGCTTCAATAATATTGAAAAAGGAAGAGTCCTGAGGCG
GAAAGAACCAGCTGTGGAATGTGTGTCAGTTAGGGTGTGGAAAGTCCCCAGGCTCCCCAGCAGGCAGAAG
TATGCAAAGCATGCATCTCAATTAGTCAGCAACCAGGTGTGGAAAGTCCCCAGGCTCCCCAGCAGGCAGA
AGTATGCAAAGCATGCATCTCAATTAGTCAGCAACCATAGTCCCGCCCCTAACTCCGCCCATCCCGCCCC
TAACTCCGCCCAGTTCCGCCCATTCTCCGCCCCATGGCTGACTAATTTTTTTTATTTATGCAGAGGCCGA
GGCCGCCTCGGCCTCTGAGCTATTCCAGAAGTAGTGAGGAGGCTTTTTTGGAGGCCTAGGCTTTTGCAAA
GATCGATCAAGAGACAGGATGAGGATCGTTTCGCATGATTGAACAAGATGGATTGCACGCAGGTTCTCCG
GCCGCTTGGGTGGAGAGGCTATTCGGCTATGACTGGGCACAACAGACAATCGGCTGCTCTGATGCCGCCG
TGTTCCGGCTGTCAGCGCAGGGGCGCCCGGTTCTTTTTGTCAAGACCGACCTGTCCGGTGCCCTGAATGA
ACTGCAAGACGAGGCAGCGCGGCTATCGTGGCTGGCCACGACGGGCGTTCCTTGCGCAGCTGTGCTCGAC
GTTGTCACTGAAGCGGGAAGGGACTGGCTGCTATTGGGCGAAGTGCCGGGGCAGGATCTCCTGTCATCTC
ACCTTGCTCCTGCCGAGAAAGTATCCATCATGGCTGATGCAATGCGGCGGCTGCATACGCTTGATCCGGC
TACCTGCCCATTCGACCACCAAGCGAAACATCGCATCGAGCGAGCACGTACTCGGATGGAAGCCGGTCTT
GTCGATCAGGATGATCTGGACGAAGAGCATCAGGGGCTCGCGCCAGCCGAACTGTTCGCCAGGCTCAAGG
CGAGCATGCCCGACGGCGAGGATCTCGTCGTGACCCATGGCGATGCCTGCTTGCCGAATATCATGGTGGA
AAATGGCCGCTTTTCTGGATTCATCGACTGTGGCCGGCTGGGTGTGGCGGACCGCTATCAGGACATAGCG
TTGGCTACCCGTGATATTGCTGAAGAGCTTGGCGGCGAATGGGCTGACCGCTTCCTCGTGCTTTACGGTA
TCGCCGCTCCCGATTCGCAGCGCATCGCCTTCTATCGCCTTCTTGACGAGTTCTTCTGAGCGGGACTCTG
GGGTTCGAAATGACCGACCAAGCGACGCCCAACCTGCCATCACGAGATTTCGATTCCACCGCCGCCTTCT
ATGAAAGGTTGGGCTTCGGAATCGTTTTCCGGGACGCCGGCTGGATGATCCTCCAGCGCGGGGATCTCAT
GCTGGAGTTCTTCGCCCACCCTAGGGGGAGGCTAACTGAAACACGGAAGGAGACAATACCGGAAGGAACC
CGCGCTATGACGGCAATAAAAAGACAGAATAAAACGCACGGTGTTGGGTCGTTTGTTCATAAACGCGGGG
TTCGGTCCCAGGGCTGGCACTCTGTCGATACCCCACCGAGACCCCATTGGGGCCAATACGCCCGCGTTTC
TTCCTTTTCCCCACCCCACCCCCCAAGTTCGGGTGAAGGCCCAGGGCTCGCAGCCAACGTCGGGGCGGCA
GGCCCTGCCATAGCCTCAGGTTACTCATATATACTTTAGATTGATTTAAAACTTCATTTTTAATTTAAAA
GGATCTAGGTGAAGATCCTTTTTGATAATCTCATGACCAAAATCCCTTAACGTGAGTTTTCGTTCCACTG
AGCGTCAGACCCCGTAGAAAAGATCAAAGGATCTTCTTGAGATCCTTTTTTTCTGCGCGTAATCTGCTGC
TTGCAAACAAAAAAACCACCGCTACCAGCGGTGGTTTGTTTGCCGGATCAAGAGCTACCAACTCTTTTTC
CGAAGGTAACTGGCTTCAGCAGAGCGCAGATACCAAATACTGTTCTTCTAGTGTAGCCGTAGTTAGGCCA
CCACTTCAAGAACTCTGTAGCACCGCCTACATACCTCGCTCTGCTAATCCTGTTACCAGTGGCTGCTGCC
AGTGGCGATAAGTCGTGTCTTACCGGGTTGGACTCAAGACGATAGTTACCGGATAAGGCGCAGCGGTCGG
GCTGAACGGGGGGTTCGTGCACACAGCCCAGCTTGGAGCGAACGACCTACACCGAACTGAGATACCTACA
GCGTGAGCTATGAGAAAGCGCCACGCTTCCCGAAGGGAGAAAGGCGGACAGGTATCCGGTAAGCGGCAGG
GTCGGAACAGGAGAGCGCACGAGGGAGCTTCCAGGGGGAAACGCCTGGTATCTTTATAGTCCTGTCGGGT
TTCGCCACCTCTGACTTGAGCGTCGATTTTTGTGATGCTCGTCAGGGGGGCGGAGCCTATGGAAAAACGC
CAGCAACGCGGCCTTTTTACGGTTCCTGGCCTTTTGCTGGCCTTTTGCTCACATGTTCTTTCCTGCGTTA
TCCCCTGATTCTGTG
